>Addgene plasmid #70734 | pSrpR-BCD7-betI-ssrA P65U18C64T14 v50-2 (567) | depositor full sequence | sequence record 126630 | pSrpR-BCD7-betI-ssrA P65U18C64T14 v50-2 (567) sequence 4483 bps
GACGTCGGTGCCTAATGAGTGAGCTAACTTACATTAATTGCGTTGCGCTCACTGCCCGCTTTCCAGTCGG
GAAACCTGAAGACAAGGCAGCATTGCTGTTCGATTCGTTACCAATTGACAGCTAGCTCAGTCCTAGGTAT
ATACATACATGCTTGTTTGTTTGTAAACTACTAGAGAAGCGGGCCCAAGTTCACTTAAAAAGGAGATCAA
CAATGAAAGCAATTTTCGTACTGAAACATCTTAATCATGCTGGGGAGGGTTTCTAATGCCGAAACTGGGT
ATGCAGAGCATTCGTCGTCGTCAGCTGATTGATGCAACCCTGGAAGCAATTAATGAAGTTGGTATGCATG
ATGCAACCATTGCACAGATTGCACGTCGTGCCGGTGTTAGCACCGGTATTATTAGCCATTATTTCCGCGA
TAAAAACGGTCTGCTGGAAGCAACCATGCGTGATATTACCAGCCAGCTGCGTGATGCAGTTCTGAATCGT
CTGCATGCACTGCCGCAGGGTAGCGCAGAACAGCGTCTGCAGGCAATTGTTGGTGGTAATTTTGATGAAA
CCCAGGTTAGCAGCGCAGCAATGAAAGCATGGCTGGCATTTTGGGCAAGCAGCATGCATCAGCCGATGCT
GTATCGTCTGCAGCAGGTTAGCAGTCGTCGTCTGCTGAGCAATCTGGTTAGCGAATTTCGTCGTGAACTG
CCTCGTGAACAGGCACAAGAGGCAGGTTATGGTCTGGCAGCACTGATTGATGGTCTGTGGCTGCGTGCAG
CACTGAGCGGTAAACCGCTGGATAAAACCCGTGCAAATAGCCTGACCCGTCATTTTATCACCCAGCATCT
GCCGACCGATGCAGCAAACGACGAAAACTACGCTTTAGCAGCTTAATGAACTAACGCATGAGAAAGCCCC
CGGAAGATCACCTTCCGGGGGCTTTTTTATTGCGCCCTTGAGAGTCGATGTTTGTCTTCTAAGGATCCAA
ACTCGAGTAAGGATCTCCAGGCATCAAATAAAACGAAAGGCTCAGTCGAAAGACTGGGCCTTTCGTTTTA
TCTGTTGTTTGTCGGTGAACGCTCTCTACTAGAGTCACACTGGCTCACCTTCGGGTGGGCCTTTCTGCGT
TTATACCTAGGGTACGGGTTTTGCTGCCCGCAAACGGGCTGTTCTGGTGTTGCTAGTTTGTTATCAGAAT
CGCAGATCCGGCTTCAGCCGGTTTGCCGGCTGAAAGCGCTATTTCTTCCAGAATTGCCATGATTTTTTCC
CCACGGGAGGCGTCACTGGCTCCCGTGTTGTCGGCAGCTTTGATTCGATAAGCAGCATCGCCTGTTTCAG
GCTGTCTATGTGTGACTGTTGAGCTGTAACAAGTTGTCTCAGGTGTTCAATTTCATGTTCTAGTTGCTTT
GTTTTACTGGTTTCACCTGTTCTATTAGGTGTTACATGCTGTTCATCTGTTACATTGTCGATCTGTTCAT
GGTGAACAGCTTTGAATGCACCAAAAACTCGTAAAAGCTCTGATGTATCTATCTTTTTTACACCGTTTTC
ATCTGTGCATATGGACAGTTTTCCCTTTGATATGTAACGGTGAACAGTTGTTCTACTTTTGTTTGTTAGT
CTTGATGCTTCACTGATAGATACAAGAGCCATAAGAACCTCAGATCCTTCCGTATTTAGCCAGTATGTTC
TCTAGTGTGGTTCGTTGTTTTTGCGTGAGCCATGAGAACGAACCATTGAGATCATACTTACTTTGCATGT
CACTCAAAAATTTTGCCTCAAAACTGGTGAGCTGAATTTTTGCAGTTAAAGCATCGTGTAGTGTTTTTCT
TAGTCCGTTATGTAGGTAGGAATCTGATGTAATGGTTGTTGGTATTTTGTCACCATTCATTTTTATCTGG
TTGTTCTCAAGTTCGGTTACGAGATCCATTTGTCTATCTAGTTCAACTTGGAAAATCAACGTATCAGTCG
GGCGGCCTCGCTTATCAACCACCAATTTCATATTGCTGTAAGTGTTTAAATCTTTACTTATTGGTTTCAA
AACCCATTGGTTAAGCCTTTTAAACTCATGGTAGTTATTTTCAAGCATTAACATGAACTTAAATTCATCA
AGGCTAATCTCTATATTTGCCTTGTGAGTTTTCTTTTGTGTTAGTTCTTTTAATAACCACTCATAAATCC
TCATAGAGTATTTGTTTTCAAAAGACTTAACATGTTCCAGATTATATTTTATGAATTTTTTTAACTGGAA
AAGATAAGGCAATATCTCTTCACTAAAAACTAATTCTAATTTTTCGCTTGAGAACTTGGCATAGTTTGTC
CACTGGAAAATCTCAAAGCCTTTAACCAAAGGATTCCTGATTTCCACAGTTCTCGTCATCAGCTCTCTGG
TTGCTTTAGCTAATACACCATAAGCATTTTCCCTACTGATGTTCATCATCTGAGCGTATTGGTTATAAGT
GAACGATACCGTCCGTTCTTTCCTTGTAGGGTTTTCAATCGTGGGGTTGAGTAGTGCCACACAGCATAAA
ATTAGCTTGGTTTCATGCTCCGTTAAGTCATAGCGACTAATCGCTAGTTCATTTGCTTTGAAAACAACTA
ATTCAGACATACATCTCAATTGGTCTAGGTGATTTTAATCACTATACCAATTGAGATGGGCTAGTCAATG
ATAATTACTAGTCCTTTTCCCGGGTGATCTGGGTATCTGTAAATTCTGCTAGACCTTTGCTGGAAAACTT
GTAAATTCTGCTAGACCCTCTGTAAATTCCGCTAGACCTTTGTGTGTTTTTTTTGTTTATATTCAAGTGG
TTATAATTTATAGAATAAAGAAAGAATAAAAAAAGATAAAAAGAATAGATCCCAGCCCTGTGTATAACTC
ACTACTTTAGTCAGTTCCGCAGTATTACAAAAGGATGTCGCAAACGCTGTTTGCTCCTCTACAAAACAGA
CCTTAAAACCCTAAAGGCTTAAGTAGCACCCTCGCAAGCTCGGGCAAATCGCTGAATATTCCTTTTGTCT
CCGACCATCAGGCACCTGAGTCGCTGTCTTTTTCGTGACATTCAGTTCGCTGCGCTCACGGCTCTGGCAG
TGAATGGGGGTAAATGGCACTACAGGCGCCTTTTATGGATTCATGCAAGGAAACTACCCATAATACAAGA
AAAGCCCGTCACGGGCTTCTCAGGGCGTTTTATGGCGGGTCTGCTATGTGGTGCTATCTGACTTTTTGCT
GTTCAGCAGTTCCTGCCCTCTGATTTTCCAGTCTGACCACTTCGGATTATCCCGTGACAGGTCATTCAGA
CTGGCTAATGCACCCAGTAAGGCAGCGGTATCATCAACAGGCTTACCCGTCTTACTGTCCCTAGTGCTTG
GATTCTCACCAATAAAAAACGCCCGGCGGCAACCGAGCGTTCTGAACAAATCCAGATGGAGTTCTGAGGT
CATTACTGGATCTATCAACAGGAGTCCAAGCGAGCTCTCGAACCCCAGAGTCCCGCTTACCAATGCTTAA
TCAGTGAGGCACCTATCTCAGCGATCTGTCTATTTCGTTCATCCATAGTTGCCTGACTCCCCGTCGTGTA
GATAACTACGATACGGGAGGGCTTACCATCTGGCCCCAGTGCTGCAATGATACCGCGTGACCCACGCTCA
CCGGCTCCAGATTTATCAGCAATAAACCAGCCAGCCGGAAGGGCCGAGCGCAGAAGTGGTCCTGCAACTT
TATCCGCCTCCATCCAGTCTATTAATTGTTGCCGGGAAGCTAGAGTAAGTAGTTCGCCAGTTAATAGTTT
GCGCAACGTTGTTGCCATTGCTACAGGCATCGTGGTGTCACGCTCGTCGTTTGGTATGGCTTCATTCAGC
TCCGGTTCCCAACGATCAAGGCGAGTTGCATGATCCCCCATGTTGTGCAAAAAAGCGGTTAGCTCCTTCG
GTCCTCCGATCGTTGTCAGAAGTAAGTTGGCCGCAGTGTTATCACTCATGGTTATGGCAGCACTGCATAA
TTCTCTTACTGTCATGCCATCCGTAAGATGCTTTTCTGTGACTGGTGAGTACTCAACCAAGTCATTCTGA
GAATAGTGTATGCGGCGACCGAGTTGCTCTTGCCCGGCGTCAACACGGGATAATACCGCGCCACATAGCA
GAACTTTAAAAGTGCTCATCATTGGAAAACGTTCTTCGGGGCGAAAACTCTCAAGGATCTTACCGCTGTT
GAGATCCAGTTCGATGTAACCCACTCGTGCACCCAACTGATCTTCAGCATCTTTTACTTTCACCAGCGTT
TCTGGGTGAGCAAAAACAGGAAGGCAAAATGCCGCAAAAAAGGGAATAAGGGCGACACGGAAATGTTGAA
TACTCATGCGAAACGATCCTCATCCTGTCTCTTGATCAGATCATGATCCCCTGCGCCATCAGATCCTTGG
CGGCAAGAAAGCCATCCAGTTTACTTTGCAGGGCTTCCCAACCTTACCAGAGGGCGCCCCAGCTGGCAAT
TCC
Features (pLannotate 1.2.2; 11 found; start..end, strand, type, name):
     15..36      -  protein_bind   CAP binding site: CAP binding activates transcription in the presence of cAMP. E. coli catabolite activator protein
    115..141     +  promoter       J23119(SpeI) promoter (fragment): bacterial promoter (Registry of Standard Biological Parts BBa J23119) modified to end with an SpeI site
    266..850     +  CDS            betI: BETI_ECOLI - Experimental evidence at transcript level: Swiss-Prot protein existence level 2. Repressor involved in the biosynthesis of the osmoprotectant glycine betaine. It represses transcription of the choline transporter BetT and the genes of BetAB involved in the synthesis of glycine betaine. From Escherichia coli (strain K12).
    854..883     +  CDS            ssrA tag (LVA) (fragment): C-terminal peptide that mediates degradation in bacteria through the ClpXP and ClpAP proteases (McGinness et al., 2006) mutant LVA variant that confers accelerated degradation under some conditions (Andersen et al., 1998)
   1005..1076    +  terminator     rrnB T1 terminator: transcription terminator T1 from the E. coli rrnB gene
   1092..1119    +  terminator     T7Te terminator: phage T7 early transcription terminator
   1650..2600    -  CDS            Rep101: RepA protein needed for replication with the pSC101 origin; rep101
   2648..2870    -  rep_origin     pSC101 ori: low-copy replication origin that requires the Rep101 protein
   3362..3456    -  terminator     lambda t0 terminator: transcription terminator from phage lambda
   3487..4347    -  CDS            AmpR: β-lactamase; bla; confers resistance to ampicillin, carbenicillin, and related antibiotics
   4379..4483    -  CDS            tnpA (fragment): TN5P_ECOLX - Also known as tnp. Experimental evidence at protein level: Swiss-Prot protein existence level 1. Mediates transposition of transposon Tn5 by a 'cut and paste' mechanism. First, the monomeric transposase binds the 19 bp inverted DNA repeats flanking the transposon. Then, dimerization of the DNA- bound transposase creates a synaptic DNA complex. After nicking of the first DNA strand, excision of the transposon proceeds through a series of intermediates. The transposase then mediates the insertion of the transposon at a new site by strand transfer. The activity of the wild- type tran
