[The description below was written by a language model from this plasmid's Addgene catalogue record and pLannotate feature annotations shown in this document.]
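Description:
pSrpR-BCD7-betI-ssrA P65U18C64T14 v50-2 (567) is a 4,483 bp low-copy bacterial plasmid carrying one repressor node for synthetic genetic ring oscillators. The record lists no named backbone, but the feature table shows a pSC101 origin together with its required Rep101 (RepA) replication protein, which accounts for the low copy number. It also shows an AmpR β-lactamase gene, followed by a lambda t0 terminator, for ampicillin selection in E. coli. Short annotated fragments matching a CAP binding site and a Tn5 transposase sequence appear to be incidental backbone remnants rather than functional parts.

The payload is the E. coli betI coding sequence, which encodes a TetR-family transcriptional repressor that natively controls the glycine betaine biosynthesis genes. It is fused at its C-terminus to an ssrA degradation tag, annotated as a fragment of the LVA variant, that targets the protein to the ClpXP and ClpAP proteases for rapid turnover. Going by the plasmid name, expression is driven by an SrpR-repressible promoter, and the annotation software detects a fragment resembling the constitutive J23119 promoter in this region. The name also indicates that translation initiates from a bicistronic design element (BCD7), although this element is not annotated in the feature table. The cassette ends with tandem rrnB T1 and T7Te terminators.

In this arrangement SrpR represses production of an unstable BetI, which can in turn repress the next gene in a cyclic network. The short protein lifetime conferred by the tag helps sustain oscillations. The stated purpose is to serve as a building block for the "3n1" and "5n2" constructs, which presumably denote three-node and five-node ring oscillators developed through cell-free prototyping.
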