Addgene plasmid #70734: pSrpR-BCD7-betI-ssrA P65U18C64T14 v50-2 (567)
Purpose: plasmid for building 3n1, 5n2
Depositing lab: Richard Murray. Depositing organization: California Institute of Technology. Publication: Rapid cell-free forward engineering of novel genetic ring oscillators. Niederholtmeyer H, Sun ZZ, Hori Y, Yeung E, Verpoorte A, Murray RM, Maerkl SJ. Elife. 2015 Oct 2;4. doi: 10.7554/eLife.09771. PubMed 26430766.
Backbone
  Vector backbone: n/a
Growth in bacteria
  Bacterial resistance: Ampicillin, 100 μg/mL
  Growth temperature: 37°C
  Growth strain: DH5alpha
  Copy number: Low Copy
Gene/Insert
  Gene/Insert name: betI-ssrA
Terms and licenses: Academic/Nonprofit Terms; Industry Terms: Not Available to Industry
How to cite: pSrpR-BCD7-betI-ssrA P65U18C64T14 v50-2 (567) was a gift from Richard Murray (Addgene plasmid # 70734 ; http://n2t.net/addgene:70734 ; RRID:Addgene_70734)
