>Addgene plasmid #70734 | pSrpR-BCD7-betI-ssrA P65U18C64T14 v50-2 (567) | addgene partial sequence | sequence record 136470 | pBbA5c-3 5'-CGTTTTATTTGATGCCTGG-3'
GGGCGCAATAAAAAAGCCCCCGGAAGGTGATCTTCCGGGGGCTTTCTCATGCGTTAGTTCATTAAGCTGC
TAAAGCGTAGTTTTCGTCGTTTGCTGCATCGGTCGGCAGATGCTGGGTGATAAAATGACGGGTCAGGCTA
TTTGCACGGGTTTTATCCAGCGGTTTACCGCTCAGTGCTGCACGCAGCCACAGACCATCAATCAGTGCTG
CCAGACCATAACCTGCCTCTTGTGCCTGTTCACGAGGCAGTTCACGACGAAATTCGCTAACCAGATTGCT
CAGCAGACGACGACTGCTAACCTGCTGCAGACGATACAGCATCGGCTGATGCATGCTGCTTGCCCAAAAT
GCCAGCCATGCTTTCATTGCTGCGCTGCTAACCTGGGTTTCATCAAAATTACCACCAACAATTGCCTGCA
GACGCTGTTCTGCGCTACCCTGCGGCAGTGCATGCAGACGATTCAGAACTGCATCACGCAGCTGGCTGGT
AATATCACGCATGGTTGCTTCCAGCAGACCGTTTTTATCGCGGAAATAATGGCTAATAATACCGGTGCTA
ACACCGGCACGACGTGCAATCTGTGCAATGGTTGCATCATGCATACCAACTTCATTAATTGCTTCCAGGG
TTGCATCAATCAGCTGACGACGACGAATGCTCTGCATACCCAGTTTCGGCATTAGAAACCCTCCCCAGCA
TGATTAAGATGTTTCAGTACGAAA
